Addgene plasmid #47307: TAL3588
Depositing lab: Keith Joung. Depositing organization: Massachusetts General Hospital. Publication: Targeted gene disruption in somatic zebrafish cells using engineered TALENs. Sander JD, Cade L, Khayter C, Reyon D, Peterson RT, Joung JK, Yeh JR. Nat Biotechnol. 2011 Aug 5;29(8):697-8. doi: 10.1038/nbt.1934. PubMed 21822241.
Backbone
  Vector backbone: JDS70
  Backbone manufacturer: Addgene plasmid #32285
  Backbone size w/o insert (bp): 6447
  Vector type: Mammalian Expression ; T7
Growth in bacteria
  Bacterial resistance: Ampicillin, 100 μg/mL
  Growth temperature: 37°C
  Growth strain: XL1 Blue
  Copy number: High Copy
Gene/Insert
  Gene/Insert name: ZebrafishCommunity-ybx1-left (alt name: ybx1)
  Species: D. rerio (zebrafish)
  Insert size (bp): 1430
  Entrez Gene: ybx1 (a.k.a. yb1, zfY1, nsep1, MGC85599, MGC158477, MGC174067, MGC174962, zgc:85599, hm:zeh0308, wu:fb01g10, wu:fb08c05, wu:fb16e10, wu:fj26c)
  Promoter: CMV
  Tag / fusion protein: 3X Flag (N terminal on backbone); WT FOKI (C terminal on backbone)
  Cloning method: Restriction Enzyme; 5′ cloning site BsmBI (destroyed during cloning); 3′ cloning site BsmBI (destroyed during cloning)
  Sequencing primers: 5′ CMV-F; 3′ BGH-rev
Terms and licenses: Academic/Nonprofit Terms; Industry Terms: Not Available to Industry
Depositor comments: Target binding site: TGAGCAGCGAGGCCGAGA It is strongly recommended that users perform a diagnostic digest to verify this plasmid prior to use. For example, a double digest of the plasmid with BamHI and KpnI should result in two bands at 2.3kb and 5.8kb.
How to cite: TAL3588 was a gift from Keith Joung (Addgene plasmid # 47307 ; http://n2t.net/addgene:47307 ; RRID:Addgene_47307)
