[The description below was written by a language model from this plasmid's Addgene catalogue record.]
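Description:
TAL3588 is a TALEN expression plasmid encoding the "left" half of a nuclease pair designed against the zebrafish (D. rerio) ybx1 gene. It is built on the JDS70 backbone (about 6.4 kb without insert), a TALEN framework vector classified as mammalian expression with a T7 promoter. It is maintained in E. coli as a high-copy plasmid under ampicillin selection. No feature table accompanies the record, so the origin of replication and other backbone elements are not itemised. The listing of a BGH reverse sequencing primer suggests a BGH polyadenylation region downstream of the coding sequence.

The insert is roughly 1.4 kb. Despite being catalogued under the ybx1 gene name, it is not ybx1 coding sequence. It is an engineered array of TAL effector repeats assembled to recognise a specific binding site within the ybx1 locus. The array was cloned through BsmBI sites that were destroyed during cloning, placing it in frame with backbone-encoded parts: an N-terminal 3X Flag tag and a C-terminal wild-type FokI nuclease domain. Expression is driven by the CMV promoter in cells. The T7 designation indicates that the open reading frame can also be transcribed in vitro to make mRNA, the usual route for delivery into zebrafish embryos.

Because FokI cleaves only as a dimer, this construct is meant to be used with a matching "right" ybx1 TALEN that binds the opposite strand nearby. Together they make a double-strand break whose error-prone repair yields insertion/deletion mutations. The associated work concerns targeted gene disruption in somatic zebrafish cells with engineered TALENs. The depositor recommends verifying the plasmid by diagnostic restriction digest before use.
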