>Addgene plasmid #47307 | TAL3588 | depositor partial sequence | sequence record 67394 | Insert sequence
ATGGACTACAAAGACCATGACGGTGATTATAAAGATCATGACATCGATTACAAGGATGACGATGACAAGA
TGGCCCCCAAGAAGAAGAGGAAGGTGGGCATTCACCGCGGGGTACCTATGGTGGACTTGAGGACACTCGG
TTATTCGCAACAGCAACAGGAGAAAATCAAGCCTAAGGTCAGGAGCACCGTCGCGCAACACCACGAGGCG
CTTGTGGGGCATGGCTTCACTCATGCGCATATTGTCGCGCTTTCACAGCACCCTGCGGCGCTTGGGACGG
TGGCTGTCAAATACCAAGATATGATTGCGGCCCTGCCCGAAGCCACGCACGAGGCAATTGTAGGGGTCGG
TAAACAGTGGTCGGGAGCGCGAGCACTTGAGGCGCTGCTGACTGTGGCGGGTGAGCTTAGGGGGCCTCCG
CTCCAGCTCGACACCGGGCAGCTGCTGAAGATCGCGAAGAGAGGGGGAGTAACAGCGGTAGAGGCAGTGC
ACGCCTGGCGCAATGCGCTCACCGGGGCCCCCTTGAACCTGACCCCAGACCAGGTAGTCGCAATCGCGAA
CAATAATGGGGGAAAGCAAGCCCTGGAAACCGTGCAAAGGTTGTTGCCGGTCCTTTGTCAAGACCACGGC
CTTACACCGGAGCAAGTCGTGGCCATTGCAAGCAACATCGGTGGCAAACAGGCTCTTGAGACGGTTCAGA
GACTTCTCCCAGTTCTCTGTCAAGCCCACGGGCTGACTCCCGATCAAGTTGTAGCGATTGCGAATAACAA
TGGAGGGAAACAAGCATTGGAGACTGTCCAACGGCTCCTTCCCGTGTTGTGTCAAGCCCACGGTTTGACG
CCTGCACAAGTGGTCGCCATCGCCAGCCATGATGGCGGTAAGCAGGCGCTGGAAACAGTACAGCGCCTGC
TGCCTGTACTGTGCCAGGATCATGGACTGACCCCAGACCAGGTAGTCGCAATCGCGTCGAACATTGGGGG
AAAGCAAGCCCTGGAAACCGTGCAAAGGTTGTTGCCGGTCCTTTGTCAAGACCACGGCCTTACACCGGAG
CAAGTCGTGGCCATTGCAAATAATAACGGTGGCAAACAGGCTCTTGAGACGGTTCAGAGACTTCTCCCAG
TTCTCTGTCAAGCCCACGGGCTGACTCCCGATCAAGTTGTAGCGATTGCGTCGCATGACGGAGGGAAACA
AGCATTGGAGACTGTCCAACGGCTCCTTCCCGTGTTGTGTCAAGCCCACGGTTTGACGCCTGCACAAGTG
GTCGCCATCGCCAACAACAACGGCGGTAAGCAGGCGCTGGAAACAGTACAGCGCCTGCTGCCTGTACTGT
GCCAGGATCATGGACTGACCCCAGACCAGGTAGTCGCAATCGCGTCGAACATTGGGGGAAAGCAAGCCCT
GGAAACCGTGCAAAGGTTGTTGCCGGTCCTTTGTCAAGACCACGGCCTTACACCGGAGCAAGTCGTGGCC
ATTGCAAATAATAACGGTGGCAAACAGGCTCTTGAGACGGTTCAGAGACTTCTCCCAGTTCTCTGTCAAG
CCCACGGGCTGACTCCCGATCAAGTTGTAGCGATTGCGAATAACAATGGAGGGAAACAAGCATTGGAGAC
TGTCCAACGGCTCCTTCCCGTGTTGTGTCAAGCCCACGGTTTGACGCCTGCACAAGTGGTCGCCATCGCC
AGCCATGATGGCGGTAAGCAGGCGCTGGAAACAGTACAGCGCCTGCTGCCTGTACTGTGCCAGGATCATG
GACTGACCCCAGACCAGGTAGTCGCAATCGCGTCACATGACGGGGGAAAGCAAGCCCTGGAAACCGTGCA
AAGGTTGTTGCCGGTCCTTTGTCAAGACCACGGCCTTACACCGGAGCAAGTCGTGGCCATTGCAAATAAT
AACGGTGGCAAACAGGCTCTTGAGACGGTTCAGAGACTTCTCCCAGTTCTCTGTCAAGCCCACGGGCTGA
CTCCCGATCAAGTTGTAGCGATTGCGTCGAACATTGGAGGGAAACAAGCATTGGAGACTGTCCAACGGCT
CCTTCCCGTGTTGTGTCAAGCCCACGGTTTGACGCCTGCACAAGTGGTCGCCATCGCCAACAACAACGGC
GGTAAGCAGGCGCTGGAAACAGTACAGCGCCTGCTGCCTGTACTGTGCCAGGATCATGGACTGACACCCG
AACAGGTGGTCGCCATTGCTTCTAACATCGGAGGACGGCCAGCCTTGGAG
