>Addgene plasmid #47307 | TAL3588 | addgene partial sequence | sequence record 69126 | JDS-TALEN-F 5'-TAGGGGTCGGTAAACAGTGG-3'
GGCGGGTGAGCTTAGGGGGCCTCCGCTCCAGCTCGACACCGGGCAGCTGCTGAAGATCGCGAAGAGAGGG
GGAGTAACAGCGGTAGAGGCAGTGCACGCCTGGCGCAATGCGCTCACCGGGGCCCCCTTGAACCTGACCC
CAGACCAGGTAGTCGCAATCGCGAACAATAATGGGGGAAAGCAAGCCCTGGAAACCGTGCAAAGGTTGTT
GCCGGTCCTTTGTCAAGACCACGGCCTTACACCGGAGCAAGTCGTGGCCATTGCAAGCAACATCGGTGGC
AAACAGGCTCTTGAGACGGTTCAGAGACTTCTCCCAGTTCTCTGTCAAGCCCACGGGCTGACTCCCGATC
AAGTTGTAGCGATTGCGAATAACAATGGAGGGAAACAAGCATTGGAGACTGTCCAACGGCTCCTTCCCGT
GTTGTGTCAAGCCCACGGTTTGACGCCTGCACAAGTGGTCGCCATCGCCAGCCATGATGGCGGTAAGCAG
GCGCTGGAAACAGTACAGCGCCTGCTGCCTGTACTGTGCCAGGATCATGGACTGACCCCAGACCAGGTAG
TCGCAATCGCGTCGAACATTGGGGGAAAGCAAGCCCTGGAAACCGTGCAAAGGTTGTTGCCGGTCCTTTG
TCAAGACCACGGCCTTACACCGGAGCAAGTCGTGGCCATTGCAAATAATAACGGTGGCAAACAGGCTCTT
GAGACGGTTCAGAGACTTCTCCCAGTTCTCTGTCAAGCCCACGGGCTGACTCCCGATCAAGTTGTAGCGA
TTGCGTC
